>Addgene plasmid #75795 | GSAP gRNA (BRDN0001146681) | addgene full sequence | sequence record 184582 | Addgene Assembled Sequence
CCCGGGTGCAAAGATGGATAAAGTTTTAAACAGAGAGGAATCTTTGCAGCTAATGGACCTTCTAGGTCTT
GAAAGGAGTGGGAATTGGCTCCGGTGCCCGTCAGTGGGCAGAGCGCACATCGCCCACAGTCCCCGAGAAG
TTGGGGGGAGGGGTCGGCAATTGATCCGGTGCCTAGAGAAGGTGGCGCGGGGTAAACTGGGAAAGTGATG
TCGTGTACTGGCTCCGCCTTTTTCCCGAGGGTGGGGGAGAACCGTATATAAGTGCAGTAGTCGCCGTGAA
CGTTCTTTTTCGCAACGGGTTTGCCGCCAGAACACAGGTAAGTGCCGTGTGTGGTTCCCGCGGGCCTGGC
CTCTTTACGGGTTATGGCCCTTGCGTGCCTTGAATTACTTCCACCTGGCTGCAGTACGTGATTCTTGATC
CCGAGCTTCGGGTTGGAAGTGGGTGGGAGAGTTCGAGGCCTTGCGCTTAAGGAGCCCCTTCGCCTCGTGC
TTGAGTTGAGGCCTGGCCTGGGCGCTGGGGCCGCCGCGTGCGAATCTGGTGGCACCTTCGCGCCTGTCTC
GCTGCTTTCGATAAGTCTCTAGCCATTTAAAATTTTTGATGACCTGCTGCGACGCTTTTTTTCTGGCAAG
ATAGTCTTGTAAATGCGGGCCAAGATCTGCACACTGGTATTTCGGTTTTTGGGGCCGCGGGCGGCGACGG
GGCCCGTGCGTCCCAGCGCACATGTTCGGCGAGGCGGGGCCTGCGAGCGCGGCCACCGAGAATCGGACGG
GGGTAGTCTCAAGCTGGCCGGCCTGCTCTGGTGCCTGGCCTCGCGCCGCCGTGTATCGCCCCGCCCTGGG
CGGCAAGGCTGGCCCGGTCGGCACCAGTTGCGTGAGCGGAAAGATGGCCGCTTCCCGGCCCTGCTGCAGG
GAGCTCAAAATGGAGGACGCGGCGCTCGGGAGAGCGGGCGGGTGAGTCACCCACACAAAGGAAAAGGGCC
TTTCCGTCCTCAGCCGTCGCTTCATGTGACTCCACGGAGTACCGGGCGCCGTCCAGGCACCTCGATTAGT
TCTCGAGCTTTTGGAGTACGTCGTCTTTAGGTTGGGGGGAGGGGTTTTATGCGATGGAGTTTCCCCACAC
TGAGTGGGTGGAGACTGAAGTTAGGCCAGCTTGGCACTTGATGTAATTCTCCTTGGAATTTGCCCTTTTT
GAGTTTGGATCTTGGTTCATTCTCAAGCCTCAGACAGTGGTTCAAAGTTTTTTTCTTCCATTTCAGGTGT
CGTGACGTACGGCCACCATGACCGAGTACAAGCCCACGGTGCGCCTCGCCACCCGCGACGACGTCCCCAG
GGCCGTACGCACCCTCGCCGCCGCGTTCGCCGACTACCCCGCCACGCGCCACACCGTCGATCCGGACCGC
CACATCGAGCGGGTCACCGAGCTGCAAGAACTCTTCCTCACGCGCGTCGGGCTCGACATCGGCAAGGTGT
GGGTCGCGGACGACGGCGCCGCCGTGGCGGTCTGGACCACGCCGGAGAGCGTCGAAGCGGGGGCGGTGTT
CGCCGAGATCGGCCCGCGCATGGCCGAGTTGAGCGGTTCCCGGCTGGCCGCGCAGCAACAGATGGAAGGC
CTCCTGGCGCCGCACCGGCCCAAGGAGCCCGCGTGGTTCCTGGCCACCGTCGGAGTCTCGCCCGACCACC
AGGGCAAGGGTCTGGGCAGCGCCGTCGTGCTCCCCGGAGTGGAGGCGGCCGAGCGCGCCGGGGTGCCCGC
CTTCCTGGAGACCTCCGCGCCCCGCAACCTCCCCTTCTACGAGCGGCTCGGCTTCACCGTCACCGCCGAC
GTCGAGGTGCCCGAAGGACCGCGCACCTGGTGCATGACCCGCAAGCCCGGTGCCTGAACGCGTTAAGTCG
ACAATCAACCTCTGGATTACAAAATTTGTGAAAGATTGACTGGTATTCTTAACTATGTTGCTCCTTTTAC
GCTATGTGGATACGCTGCTTTAATGCCTTTGTATCATGCTATTGCTTCCCGTATGGCTTTCATTTTCTCC
TCCTTGTATAAATCCTGGTTGCTGTCTCTTTATGAGGAGTTGTGGCCCGTTGTCAGGCAACGTGGCGTGG
TGTGCACTGTGTTTGCTGACGCAACCCCCACTGGTTGGGGCATTGCCACCACCTGTCAGCTCCTTTCCGG
GACTTTCGCTTTCCCCCTCCCTATTGCCACGGCGGAACTCATCGCCGCCTGCCTTGCCCGCTGCTGGACA
GGGGCTCGGCTGTTGGGCACTGACAATTCCGTGGTGTTGTCGGGGAAATCATCGTCCTTTCCTTGGCTGC
TCGCCTGTGTTGCCACCTGGATTCTGCGCGGGACGTCCTTCTGCTACGTCCCTTCGGCCCTCAATCCAGC
GGACCTTCCTTCCCGCGGCCTGCTGCCGGCTCTGCGGCCTCTTCCGCGTCTTCGCCTTCGCCCTCAGACG
AGTCGGATCTCCCTTTGGGCCGCCTCCCCGCGTCGACTTTAAGACCAATGACTTACAAGGCAGCTGTAGA
TCTTAGCCACTTTTTAAAAGAAAAGGGGGGACTGGAAGGGCTAATTCACTCCCAACGAAGACAAGATCTG
CTTTTTGCTTGTACTGGGTCTCTCTGGTTAGACCAGATCTGAGCCTGGGAGCTCTCTGGCTAACTAGGGA
ACCCACTGCTTAAGCCTCAATAAAGCTTGCCTTGAGTGCTTCAAGTAGTGTGTGCCCGTCTGTTGTGTGA
CTCTGGTAACTAGAGATCCCTCAGACCCTTTTAGTCAGTGTGGAAAATCTCTAGCAGTACGTATAGTAGT
TCATGTCATCTTATTATTCAGTATTTATAACTTGCAAAGAAATGAATATCAGAGAGTGAGAGGAACTTGT
TTATTGCAGCTTATAATGGTTACAAATAAAGCAATAGCATCACAAATTTCACAAATAAAGCATTTTTTTC
ACTGCATTCTAGTTGTGGTTTGTCCAAACTCATCAATGTATCTTATCATGTCTGGCTCTAGCTATCCCGC
CCCTAACTCCGCCCATCCCGCCCCTAACTCCGCCCAGTTCCGCCCATTCTCCGCCCCATGGCTGACTAAT
TTTTTTTATTTATGCAGAGGCCGAGGCCGCCTCGGCCTCTGAGCTATTCCAGAAGTAGTGAGGAGGCTTT
TTTGGAGGCCTAGGGACGTACCCAATTCGCCCTATAGTGAGTCGTATTACGCGCGCTCACTGGCCGTCGT
TTTACAACGTCGTGACTGGGAAAACCCTGGCGTTACCCAACTTAATCGCCTTGCAGCACATCCCCCTTTC
GCCAGCTGGCGTAATAGCGAAGAGGCCCGCACCGATCGCCCTTCCCAACAGTTGCGCAGCCTGAATGGCG
AATGGG
[124 nt withheld, positions 3367-3490]
C
[91 nt withheld, positions 3492-3582]
A
[49 nt withheld, positions 3584-3632]
CCTTTGACGTTGGAGTCCACGTTCTTT
[37 nt withheld, positions 3660-3696]
ACCCTATCTCGGTCTATTCTTTTGATTTATAAGGGATTTTGCCGATTTCGGCCTATTGGTTAAAAAATGA
GCTGATTTAACAAAAATTTAACGCGAATTTTAACAAAATATTAACGCTTACAATTTAGGTGGCACTTTTC
GGGGAAATGTGCGCGGAACCCCTATTTGTTTATTTTTCTAAATACATTCAAATATGTATCCGCTCATGAG
ACAATAACCCTGATAAATGCTTCAATAATATTGAAAAAGGAAGAGTATGAGTATTCAACATTTCCGTGTC
GCCCTTATTCCCTTTTTTGCGGCATTTTGCCTTCCTGTTTTTGCTCACCCAGAAACGCTGGTGAAAGTAA
AAGATGCTGAAGATCAGTTGGGTGCACGAGTGGGTTACATCGAACTGGATCTCAACAGCGGTAAGATCCT
TGAGAGTTTTCGCCCCGAAGAACGTTTTCCAATGATGAGCACTTTTAAAGTTCTGCTATGTGGCGCGGTA
TTATCCCGTATTGACGCCGGGCAAGAGCAACTCGGTCGCCGCATACACTATTCTCAGAATGACTTGGTTG
AGTACTCACCAGTCACAGAAAAGCATCTTACGGATGGCATGACAGTAAGAGAATTATGCAGTGCTGCCAT
AACCATGAGTGATAACACTGCGGCCAACTTACTTCTGACAACGATCGGAGGACCGAAGGAGCTAACCGCT
TTTTTGCACAACATGGGGGATCATGTAACTCGCCTTGATCGTTGGGAACCGGAGCTGAATGAAGCCATAC
CAAACGACGAGCGTGACACCACGATGCCTGTAGCAATGGCAACAACGTTGCGCAAACTATTAACTGGCGA
ACTACTTACTCTAGCTTCCCGGCAACAATTAATAGACTGGATGGAGGCGGATAAAGTTGCAGGACCACTT
CTGCGCTCGGCCCTTCCGGCTGGCTGGTTTATTGCTGATAAATCTGGAGCCGGTGAGCGTGGGTCTCGCG
GTATCATTGCAGCACTGGGGCCAGATGGTAAGCCCTCCCGTATCGTAGTTATCTACACGACGGGGAGTCA
GGCAACTATGGATGAACGAAATAGACAGATCGCTGAGATAGGTGCCTCACTGATTAAGCATTGGTAACTG
TCAGACCAAGTTTACTCATATATACTTTAGATTGATTTAAAACTTCATTTTTAATTTAAAAGGATCTAGG
TGAAGATCCTTTTTGATAATCTCATGACCAAAATCCCTTAACGTGAGTTTTCGTTCCACTGAGCGTCAGA
CCCCGTAGAAAAGATCAAAGGATCTTCTTGAGATCCTTTTTTTCTGCGCGTAATCTGCTGCTTGCAAACA
AAAAAACCACCGCTACCAGCGGTGGTTTGTTTGCCGGATCAAGAGCTACCAACTCTTTTTCCGAAGGTAA
CTGGCTTCAGCAGAGCGCAGATACCAAATACTGTTCTTCTAGTGTAGCCGTAGTTAGGCCACCACTTCAA
GAACTCTGTAGCACCGCCTACATACCTCGCTCTGCTAATCCTGTTACCAGTGGCTGCTGCCAGTGGCGAT
AAGTCGTGTCTTACCGGGTTGGACTCAAGACGATAGTTACCGGATAAGGCGCAGCGGTCGGGCTGAACGG
GGGGTTCGTGCACACAGCCCAGCTTGGAGCGAACGACCTACACCGAACTGAGATACCTACAGCGTGAGCT
ATGAGAAAGCGCCACGCTTCCCGAAGGGAGAAAGGCGGACAGGTATCCGGTAAGCGGCAGGGTCGGAACA
GGAGAGCGCACGAGGGAGCTTCCAGGGGGAAACGCCTGGTATCTTTATAGTCCTGTCGGGTTTCGCCACC
TCTGACTTGAGCGTCGATTTTTGTGATGCTCGTCAGGGGGGCGGAGCCTATGGAAAAACGCCAGCAACGC
GGCCTTTTTACGGTTCCTGGCCTTTTGCTGGCCTTTTGCTCACATGTTCTTTCCTGCGTTATCCCCTGAT
TCTGTGGATAACCGTATTACCGCCTTTGAGTGAGCTGATACCGCTCGCCGCAGCCGAACGACCGAGCGCA
GCGAGTCAGTGAGCGAGGAAGCGGAAGAGCGCCCAATACGCAAACCGCCTCTCCCCGCGCGTTGGCCGAT
TCATTAATGCAGCTGGCACGACAGGTTTCCCGACTGGAAAGCGGGCAGTGAGCGCAACGCAATTAATGTG
AGTTAGCTCACTCATTAGGCACCCCAGGCTTTACACTTTATGCTTCCGGCTCGTATGTTGTGTGGAATTG
TGAGCGGATAACAATTTCACACAGGAAACAGCTATGACCATGATTACGCCAAGCGCGCAATTAACCCTCA
CTAAAGGGAACAAAAGCTGGAGCTGCAAGCTTAATGTAGTCTTATGCAATACTCTTGTAGTCTTGCAACA
TGGTAACGATGAGTTAGCAACATGCCTTACAAGGAGAGAAAAAGCACCGTGCATGCCGATTGGTGGAAGT
AAGGTGGTACGATCGTGCCTTATTAGGAAGGCAACAGACGGGTCTGACATGGATTGGACGAACCACTGAA
TTGCCGCATTGCAGAGATATTGTATTTAAGTGCCTAGCTCGATACATAAACGGGTCTCTCTGGTTAGACC
AGATCTGAGCCTGGGAGCTCTCTGGCTAACTAGGGAACCCACTGCTTAAGCCTCAATAAAGCTTGCCTTG
AGTGCTTCAAGTAGTGTGTGCCCGTCTGTTGTGTGACTCTGGTAACTAGAGATCCCTCAGACCCTTTTAG
TCAGTGTGGAAAATCTCTAGCAGTGGCGCCCGAACAGGGACTTGAAAGCGAAAGGGAAACCAGAGGAGCT
CTCTCGACGCAGGACTCGGCTTGCTGAAGCGCGCACGGCAAGAGGCGAGGGGCGGCGACTGGTGAGTACG
CCAAAAATTTTGACTAGCGGAGGCTAGAAGGAGAGAGATGGGTGCGAGAGCGTCAGTATTAAGCGGGGGA
GAATTAGATCGCGATGGGAAAAAATTCGGTTAAGGCCAGGGGGAAAGAAAAAATATAAATTAAAACATAT
AGTATGGGCAAGCAGGGAGCTAGAACGATTCGCAGTTAATCCTGGCCTGTTAGAAACATCAGAAGGCTGT
AGACAAATACTGGGACAGCTACAACCATCCCTTCAGACAGGATCAGAAGAACTTAGATCATTATATAATA
CAGTAGCAACCCTCTATTGTGTGCATCAAAGGATAGAGATAAAAGACACCAAGGAAGCTTTAGACAAGAT
AGAGGAAGAGCAAAACAAAAGTAAGACCACCGCACAGCAAGCGGCCGCTGATCTTCAGACCTGGAGGAGG
AGATATGAGGGACAATTGGAGAAGTGAATTATATAAATATAAAGTAGTAAAAATTGAACCATTAGGAGTA
GCACCCACCAAGGCAAAGAGAAGAGTGGTGCAGAGAGAAAAAAGAGCAGTGGGAATAGGAGCTTTGTTCC
TTGGGTTCTTGGGAGCAGCAGGAAGCACTATGGGCGCAGCGTCAATGACGCTGACGGTACAGGCCAGACA
ATTATTGTCTGGTATAGTGCAGCAGCAGAACAATTTGCTGAGGGCTATTGAGGCGCAACAGCATCTGTTG
CAACTCACAGTCTGGGGCATCAAGCAGCTCCAGGCAAGAATCCTGGCTGTGGAAAGATACCTAAAGGATC
AACAGCTCCTGGGGATTTGGGGTTGCTCTGGAAAACTCATTTGCACCACTGCTGTGCCTTGGAATGCTAG
TTGGAGTAATAAATCTCTGGAACAGATTTGGAATCACACGACCTGGATGGAGTGGGACAGAGAAATTAAC
AATTACACAAGCTTAATACACTCCTTAATTGAAGAATCGCAAAACCAGCAAGAAAAGAATGAACAAGAAT
TATTGGAATTAGATAAATGGGCAAGTTTGTGGAATTGGTTTAACATAACAAATTGGCTGTGGTATATAAA
ATTATTCATAATGATAGTAGGAGGCTTGGTAGGTTTAAGAATAGTTTTTGCTGTACTTTCTATAGTGAAT
AGAGTTAGGCAGGGATATTCACCATTATCGTTTCAGACCCACCTCCCAACCCCGAGGGGACCCAGAGAGG
GCCTATTTCCCATGATTCCTTCATATTTGCATATACGATACAAGGCTGTTAGAGAGATAATTAGAATTAA
TTTGACTGTAAACACAAAGATATTAGTACAAAATACGTGACGTAGAAAGTAATAATTTCTTGGGTAGTTT
GCAGTTTTAAAATTATGTTTTAAAATGGACTATCATATGCTTACCGTAACTTGAAAGTATTTCGATTTCT
TGGCTTTATATATCTTGTGGAAAGGACGAAACACCGAATGACTGTAAAGGGCAATGGTTTTAGAGCTAGA
AATAGCAAGTTAAAATAAGGCTAGTCCGTTATCAACTTGAAAAAGTGGCACCGAGTCGGTGCTTTTTTAA
GCTTGGCGTAACTAGATCTTGAGACAAATGGCAGTATTCATCCACAATTTTAAAAGAAAAGGGGGGATTG
GGGGGTACAGTGCAGGGGAAAGAATAGTAGACATAATAGCAACAGACATACAAACTAAAGAATTACAAAA
ACAAATTACAAAAATTCAAAATTTTCGGGTTTATTACAGGGACAGCAGAGATCCACTTTGGCGCCGGCTC
GAGGGGG
Features (pLannotate 1.2.2; 29 found; start..end, strand, type, name):
     14..80      +  CDS            small t antigen (fragment): SV40 (simian virus 40) small t antigen
    106..317     +  promoter       EF-1α core promoter: core promoter for human elongation factor EF-1α
    318..1256    +  intron         EF-1α intron A: intron upstream of the start codon of human EF-1α
   1278..1877    +  CDS            PuroR (fragment): puromycin N-acetyltransferase; pac from Streptomyces; confers resistance to puromycin
   1893..2481    +  misc_feature   WPRE: woodchuck hepatitis virus posttranscriptional regulatory element
   2532..2551    +  misc_feature   cPPT/CTS (fragment): central polypurine tract and central termination sequence of HIV-1
   2553..2786    +  LTR            3' LTR (ΔU3): self-inactivating 3' long terminal repeat (LTR) from HIV-1
   2864..2985    +  polyA_signal   SV40 poly(A) signal: SV40 polyadenylation signal
   3025..3160    +  rep_origin     SV40 ori: SV40 origin of replication
   3181..3199    -  promoter       T7 promoter: promoter for bacteriophage T7 RNA polymerase
   3207..3362    +  CDS            lacZα (fragment): LacZα fragment of β-galactosidase; lacZ fragment
   3367..3795    +  rep_origin     f1 ori (sequence partly withheld): f1 bacteriophage origin of replication; arrow indicates direction of (+) strand synthesis
   3848..3952    +  promoter       AmpR promoter: bla
   3953..4813    +  CDS            AmpR: β-lactamase; bla; confers resistance to ampicillin, carbenicillin, and related antibiotics
   4984..5572    +  rep_origin     ori: high-copy-number ColE1/pMB1/pBR322/pUC origin of replication
   5755..5847    +  CDS            lacI (fragment): lac repressor; lacI; The lac repressor binds to the lac operator to inhibit transcription in E. coli. This inhibition can be relieved by adding lactose or isopropyl-β-D-thiogalactopyranoside (IPTG).
   5860..5881    +  protein_bind   CAP binding site: CAP binding activates transcription in the presence of cAMP. E. coli catabolite activator protein
   5896..5926    +  promoter       lac promoter: promoter for the E. coli lac operon
   5934..5950    +  protein_bind   lac operator: The lac repressor binds to the lac operator to inhibit transcription in E. coli. This inhibition can be relieved by adding lactose or isopropyl-β-D-thiogalactopyranoside (IPTG). lac repressor encoded by lacI
   5995..6013    +  promoter       T3 promoter: promoter for bacteriophage T3 RNA polymerase
   6041..6267    +  promoter       RSV promoter: Rous sarcoma virus enhancer/promoter
   6268..6448    +  LTR            5' LTR (truncated): truncated 5' long terminal repeat (LTR) from HIV-1
   6495..6620    +  misc_feature   HIV-1 Ψ: packaging signal of human immunodeficiency virus type 1
   6604..6967    +  CDS            HIV-1 gag (fragment): gag protein from human immunodeficiency virus 1; gag
   7113..7346    +  misc_feature   RRE: The Rev response element (RRE) of HIV-1 allows for Rev-dependent mRNA export from the nucleus to the cytoplasm.
   7723..7749    +  CDS            Rev (fragment): human immunodeficiency virus 1 (HIV-1) Rev protein; rev; enhances nuclear export of unspliced and incompletely spliced viral mRNAs
   7753..7993    +  promoter       U6 promoter: RNA polymerase III promoter for human U6 snRNA
   8023..8098    +  misc_RNA       gRNA scaffold: guide RNA scaffold for the Streptococcus pyogenes CRISPR/Cas9 system
   8154..8271    +  misc_feature   cPPT/CTS: central polypurine tract and central termination sequence of HIV-1
