[The description below was written by a language model from this plasmid's Addgene catalogue record and pLannotate feature annotations shown in this document.]
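Description:
GSAP gRNA (BRDN0001146681) is a third-generation lentiviral CRISPR guide plasmid built on the lentiGuide-Puro backbone, carrying a single guide RNA designed against human GSAP (also listed under the gene symbol PION; reference transcript NM_017439.3). The assembled sequence is 8,323 nt. In bacteria it is maintained as a high-copy plasmid through a ColE1/pUC-type origin and selected with ampicillin via the AmpR β-lactamase gene. An f1 origin, SV40 origin, T7/T3 promoters and lac-derived fragments are backbone remnants with no role in the payload.

The lentiviral cassette begins with an RSV promoter fused to a truncated HIV-1 5′ LTR, which makes genomic RNA transcription in packaging cells independent of Tat, followed by the Ψ packaging signal with a partial gag region and the Rev response element for Rev-dependent nuclear export. Downstream, the human U6 RNA polymerase III promoter drives the 20-nt GSAP spacer joined to the Streptococcus pyogenes Cas9 guide scaffold. A cPPT/CTS element, which aids nuclear import of the viral genome, sits after the guide unit. An EF-1α core promoter with its intron A then expresses puromycin N-acetyltransferase for selecting transduced mammalian cells, with a WPRE to enhance transcript expression. The cassette ends in a ΔU3 self-inactivating 3′ LTR.

The plasmid does not encode Cas9, so it is meant to be used with a separate Cas9 vector such as lentiCas9-Blast or in cells already expressing Cas9, typically to knock out GSAP. According to the depositor comments, it belongs to a human kinome guide collection designed with optimized sgRNA rules.
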