Addgene plasmid #75795: GSAP gRNA (BRDN0001146681)
Purpose: 3rd generation lentiviral gRNA plasmid targeting human GSAP
Depositing lab: John Doench & David Root. Depositing organization: Broad Institute. Publication: Optimized sgRNA design to maximize activity and minimize off-target effects of CRISPR-Cas9. Doench JG, Fusi N, Sullender M, Hegde M, Vaimberg EW, Donovan KF, Smith I, Tothova Z, Wilen C, Orchard R, Virgin HW, Listgarten J, Root DE. Nat Biotechnol. 2016 Jan 18. doi: 10.1038/nbt.3437. PubMed 26780180.
Backbone
  Vector backbone: lentiGuide-Puro
  Backbone manufacturer: Zhang Lab (Addgene plasmid # 52963)
  Vector type: Mammalian Expression, Lentiviral, CRISPR
  Selectable markers: Puromycin
Growth in bacteria
  Bacterial resistance: Ampicillin, 100 μg/mL
  Growth temperature: 37°C
  Growth strain: DH5alpha
  Copy number: High Copy
Gene/Insert
  Gene/Insert name: GSAP (alt names: GSAP; NM_017439.3)
  gRNA/shRNA sequence: AATGACTGTAAAGGGCAATG
  Species: H. sapiens (human)
  Entrez Gene: PION (a.k.a. MGC126548, DKFZp667B242)
  Promoter: hU6
  Cloning method: Unknown
  Sequencing primers: 5′ U6-F; 3′ pS2-R
Terms and licenses: Academic/Nonprofit Terms; Industry Terms: Not Available to Industry
Depositor comments: The gRNA was designed to target the following Genbank reference sequence(s): NM_017439.3. Note that this plasmid does NOT contain Cas9. It should be used in conjunction with lentiCas9-Blast (Addgene #52962) or otherwise with cell lines already expressing Cas9. Browse the full kinome gRNA library at http://www.addgene.org/pooled-library/broadgpp-human-kinome/ or visit http://www.broadinstitute.org/rnai/public/ for detailed protocols and information.
How to cite: GSAP gRNA (BRDN0001146681) was a gift from John Doench & David Root (Addgene plasmid # 75795 ; http://n2t.net/addgene:75795 ; RRID:Addgene_75795)
