>Addgene plasmid #75795 | GSAP gRNA (BRDN0001146681) | depositor partial sequence | sequence record 143255 | Target Sequence
AATGACTGTAAAGGGCAATG
