>Addgene plasmid #75795 | GSAP gRNA (BRDN0001146681) | addgene partial sequence | sequence record 184581 | hU6-F
ATACGTGACGTAGAAAGTAATAATTTCTTGGGTAGTTTGCAGTTTTAAAATTATGTTTTAAAATGGACTA
TCATATGCTTACCGTAACTTGAAAGTATTTCGATTTCTTGGCTTTATATATCTTGTGGAAAGGACGAAAC
ACCGAATGACTGTAAAGGGCAATGGTTTTAGAGCTAGAAATAGCAAGTTAAAATAAGGCTAGTCCGTTAT
CAACTTGAAAAAGTGGCACCGAGTCGGTGCTTTTTTAAGCTTGGCGTAACTAGATCTTGAGACAAATGGC
AGTATTCATCCACAATTTTAAAAGAAAAGGGGGGATTGGGGGGTACAGTGCAGGGGAAAGAATAGTAGAC
ATAATAGCAACAGACATACAAACTAAAGAATTACAAAAACAAATTACAAAAATTCAAAATTTTCGGGTTT
ATTACAGGGACAGCAGAGATCCACTTTGGCGCCGGCTCGAGGGGGCCCGGGTGCAAAGATGGATAAAGTT
TTAAACAGAGAGGAATCTTTGCAGCTAATGGACCTTCTAGGTCTTGAAAGGAGTGGGAATTGGCTCCGGT
GCCCGTCAGT
